Addgene plasmid #112773: pRK5 Flag RagB(GD)/RagC(CTD) chimera
Purpose: express Flag-RagB (Gdomain) fused with RagC (C terminal domain)
Depositing lab: Roberto Zoncu. Depositing organization: University of California, Berkeley. Publication: A nutrient-induced affinity switch controls mTORC1 activation by its Rag GTPase-Ragulator lysosomal scaffold. Lawrence RE, Cho KF, Rappold R, Thrun A, Tofaute M, Kim DJ, Moldavski O, Hurley JH, Zoncu R. Nat Cell Biol. 2018 Sep;20(9):1052-1063. doi: 10.1038/s41556-018-0148-6. Epub 2018 Jul 30. PubMed 30061680.
Backbone
  Vector backbone: pRK5
  Vector type: Mammalian Expression
Growth in bacteria
  Bacterial resistance: Ampicillin, 100 μg/mL
  Growth temperature: 37°C
  Growth strain: DH5alpha
  Copy number: Unknown
Gene/Insert
  Gene/Insert name: Flag-RagB (G domain) fused with RagC (C terminal domain)
  Species: H. sapiens (human)
  Entrez Gene: RRAGC (a.k.a. GTR2, RAGC, TIB929)
  Tag / fusion protein: Flag (N terminal on insert)
  Cloning method: Restriction Enzyme; 5′ cloning site Unknown (unknown if destroyed); 3′ cloning site Unknown (unknown if destroyed)
Terms and licenses: Academic/Nonprofit Terms; Industry Terms: Not Available to Industry
How to cite: pRK5 Flag RagB(GD)/RagC(CTD) chimera was a gift from Roberto Zoncu (Addgene plasmid # 112773 ; http://n2t.net/addgene:112773 ; RRID:Addgene_112773)
