[The description below was written by a language model from this plasmid's Addgene catalogue record and the feature table of its GenBank file.]
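Description:
pRK5 Flag RagB(GD)/RagC(CTD) chimera is a 5,936 bp circular mammalian expression plasmid built on the pRK5 backbone. It is propagated in E. coli through a high-copy ColE1/pUC-type origin and selected with ampicillin via the beta-lactamase (AmpR) gene and its own promoter. The backbone also carries an f1 phage origin for single-stranded DNA production, remnants of the lac promoter/operator region, and an SV40 enhancer/early promoter segment containing the SV40 origin, which allows episomal amplification in cells expressing large T antigen. No mammalian selection marker is annotated, so the plasmid is suited to transient transfection.

The expression cassette is driven by the human cytomegalovirus immediate-early enhancer and promoter. This is followed by an SP6 phage promoter that could support in vitro transcription, and a primer site annotated as lying in a synthetic intron. The open reading frame begins with an N-terminal FLAG epitope, which includes an enterokinase cleavage site, and ends ahead of an SV40 polyadenylation signal. According to the catalogue entry, the insert is a human chimeric Rag GTPase in which the nucleotide-binding G domain of RagB is fused to the C-terminal domain of RagC. The feature table annotates only the FLAG tag within this region, not the chimeric coding sequence or the junction between the two halves, and the cloning sites are recorded as unknown.

The construct serves to express a FLAG-tagged domain-swap protein in mammalian cells for detection or immunoprecipitation. The associated study concerns how nutrients regulate the interaction between Rag GTPases and the Ragulator lysosomal scaffold in mTORC1 activation, so the chimera presumably helps assign functions to individual Rag domains.
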