LOCUS       Exported 5936 bp ds-DNA circular SYN 13-MAY-2021
DEFINITION  express Flag-RagB (Gdomain) fused with RagC (C terminal domain).
ACCESSION   .
VERSION     .
KEYWORDS    pRK5 Flag RagB(GD)/RagC(CTD) chimera
SOURCE      synthetic DNA construct
  ORGANISM  synthetic DNA construct
REFERENCE   1 (bases 1 to 5936)
  AUTHORS   Lawrence RE, Cho KF, Rappold R, Thrun A, Tofaute M, Kim DJ,
            Moldavski O, Hurley JH, Zoncu R
  TITLE     A nutrient-induced affinity switch controls mTORC1 activation by its
            Rag GTPase-Ragulator lysosomal scaffold.
  JOURNAL   Nat Cell Biol. 2018 Sep;20(9):1052-1063. doi:
            10.1038/s41556-018-0148-6. Epub 2018 Jul 30.
  PUBMED    30061680
REFERENCE   2 (bases 1 to 5936)
  AUTHORS   .
  TITLE     Direct Submission
  JOURNAL   Exported May 13, 2021 from SnapGene Server 1.1.58
            http://www.snapgene.com
FEATURES             Location/Qualifiers
     source          1..5936
                     /organism="synthetic DNA construct"
                     /mol_type="other DNA"
     enhancer        14..393
                     /label=CMV enhancer
                     /note="human cytomegalovirus immediate early enhancer"
     promoter        394..597
                     /label=CMV promoter
                     /note="human cytomegalovirus (CMV) immediate early
                     promoter"
     primer_bind     548..568
                     /label=CMV-F
                     /note="Human CMV immediate early promoter, forward primer"
     primer_bind     594..618
                     /label=LNCX
                     /note="Human CMV promoter, forward primer"
     promoter        828..846
                     /label=SP6 promoter
                     /note="promoter for bacteriophage SP6 RNA polymerase"
     primer_bind     828..845
                     /label=SP6
                     /note="SP6 promoter, forward primer"
     primer_bind     859..878
                     /label=pMT2-F
                     /note="Synthetic intron, forward primer"
     CDS             937..960
                     /codon_start=1
                     /product="FLAG(R) epitope tag, followed by an enterokinase
                     cleavage site"
                     /label=FLAG
                     /translation="DYKDDDDK"
     regulatory      2236..2245
                     /regulatory_class="other"
                     /note="vertebrate consensus sequence for strong initiation
                     of translation (Kozak, 1987)"
     polyA_signal    2249..2383
                     /label=SV40 poly(A) signal
                     /note="SV40 polyadenylation signal"
     primer_bind     complement(2286..2305)
                     /label=SV40pA-R
                     /note="SV40 polyA, reverse primer"
     primer_bind     2340..2359
                     /label=EBV-rev
                     /note="SV40 polyA terminator, reverse primer"
     promoter        2452..2809
                     /label=SV40 promoter
                     /note="SV40 enhancer and early promoter"
     primer_bind     complement(2475..2495)
                     /label=pBABE 3'
                     /note="SV40 enhancer, reverse primer for pBABE vectors"
     rep_origin      2660..2795
                     /label=SV40 ori
                     /note="SV40 origin of replication"
     primer_bind     2722..2741
                     /label=SV40pro-F
                     /note="SV40 promoter/origin, forward primer"
     primer_bind     complement(2829..2846)
                     /label=M13 Forward
                     /note="In lacZ gene. Also called M13-F20 or M13 (-21)
                     Forward"
     primer_bind     complement(2829..2845)
                     /label=M13 fwd
                     /note="common sequencing primer, one of multiple similar
                     variants"
     primer_bind     complement(2838..2860)
                     /label=M13/pUC Forward
                     /note="In lacZ gene"
     rep_origin      3058..3513
                     /direction=RIGHT
                     /label=f1 ori
                     /note="f1 bacteriophage origin of replication; arrow
                     indicates direction of (+) strand synthesis"
     primer_bind     complement(3145..3164)
                     /label=F1ori-R
                     /note="F1 origin, reverse primer"
     primer_bind     3355..3376
                     /label=F1ori-F
                     /note="F1 origin, forward primer"
     primer_bind     complement(3530..3549)
                     /label=pRS-marker
                     /note="pRS vectors, use to sequence yeast selectable
                     marker"
     primer_bind     3649..3671
                     /label=pGEX 3'
                     /note="pGEX vectors, reverse primer"
     primer_bind     complement(3709..3727)
                     /label=pBRforEco
                     /note="pBR322 vectors, upsteam of EcoRI site, forward
                     primer"
     promoter        3795..3899
                     /gene="bla"
                     /label=AmpR promoter
     CDS             3900..4760
                     /codon_start=1
                     /gene="bla"
                     /product="beta-lactamase"
                     /label=AmpR
                     /note="confers resistance to ampicillin, carbenicillin, and
                     related antibiotics"
                     /translation="MSIQHFRVALIPFFAAFCLPVFAHPETLVKVKDAEDQLGARVGYI
                     ELDLNSGKILESFRPEERFPMMSTFKVLLCGAVLSRIDAGQEQLGRRIHYSQNDLVEYS
                     PVTEKHLTDGMTVRELCSAAITMSDNTAANLLLTTIGGPKELTAFLHNMGDHVTRLDRW
                     EPELNEAIPNDERDTTMPVAMATTLRKLLTGELLTLASRQQLIDWMEADKVAGPLLRSA
                     LPAGWFIADKSGAGERGSRGIIAALGPDGKPSRIVVIYTTGSQATMDERNRQIAEIGAS
                     LIKHW"
     primer_bind     complement(4118..4137)
                     /label=Amp-R
                     /note="Ampicillin resistance gene, reverse primer"
     rep_origin      4931..5519
                     /direction=RIGHT
                     /label=ori
                     /note="high-copy-number ColE1/pMB1/pBR322/pUC origin of
                     replication"
     primer_bind     5420..5439
                     /label=pBR322ori-F
                     /note="pBR322 origin, forward primer"
     primer_bind     5673..5690
                     /label=L4440
                     /note="L4440 vector, forward primer"
     protein_bind    5807..5828
                     /label=CAP binding site
                     /bound_moiety="E. coli catabolite activator protein"
                     /note="CAP binding activates transcription in the presence
                     of cAMP."
     promoter        5843..5873
                     /label=lac promoter
                     /note="promoter for the E. coli lac operon"
     protein_bind    5881..5897
                     /label=lac operator
                     /bound_moiety="lac repressor encoded by lacI"
                     /note="The lac repressor binds to the lac operator to
                     inhibit transcription in E. coli. This inhibition can be
                     relieved by adding lactose or
                     isopropyl-beta-D-thiogalactopyranoside (IPTG)."
     primer_bind     5886..5908
                     /label=M13/pUC Reverse
                     /note="In lacZ gene"
     primer_bind     5905..5921
                     /label=M13 rev
                     /note="common sequencing primer, one of multiple similar
                     variants"
     primer_bind     5905..5921
                     /label=M13 Reverse
                     /note="In lacZ gene. Also called M13-rev"
ORIGIN
        1 ttcgagctcg cccgacattg attattgact agttattaat agtaatcaat tacggggtca
       61 ttagttcata gcccatatat ggagttccgc gttacataac ttacggtaaa tggcccgcct
      121 ggctgaccgc ccaacgaccc ccgcccattg acgtcaataa tgacgtatgt tcccatagta
      181 acgccaatag ggactttcca ttgacgtcaa tgggtggagt atttacggta aactgcccac
      241 ttggcagtac atcaagtgta tcatatgcca agtacgcccc ctattgacgt caatgacggt
      301 aaatggcccg cctggcatta tgcccagtac atgaccttat gggactttcc tacttggcag
      361 tacatctacg tattagtcat cgctattacc atggtgatgc ggttttggca gtacatcaat
      421 gggcgtggat agcggtttga ctcacgggga tttccaagtc tccaccccat tgacgtcaat
      481 gggagtttgt tttggcacca aaatcaacgg gactttccaa aatgtcgtaa caactccgcc
      541 ccattgacgc aaatgggcgg taggcgtgta cggtgggagg tctatataag cagagctcgt
      601 ttagtgaacc gtcagatcgc ctggagacgc catccacgct gttttgacct ccatagaaga
      661 caccgggacc gatccagcct ccgcggccgg gaacggtgca ttggaacgcg gattccccgt
      721 gccaagagtg acgtaagtac cgcctataga gtctataggc ccaccccctt ggcttcgtta
      781 gaacgcggct acaattaata cataacctta tgtatcatac acatacgatt taggtgacac
      841 tatagaataa catccacttt gcctttctct ccacaggtgt ccactcccag gtccaactgc
      901 acctcggttc tatcgattga attcaccatg gaaatggact acaaggatga cgatgacaag
      961 ggtggtggtg gtggtgtcga catggaagaa tctgactctg agaaaacgac ggagaaagaa
     1021 aatctggggc cgagaatgga tccaccacta ggggaaccgg aaggatcgct tgggtgggtg
     1081 ctaccaaata cagccatgaa gaaaaaggtg ctgttgatgg gtaaaagtgg gtctggtaag
     1141 accagcatga ggtctattat ctttgcaaat tatattgcca gagacacacg tcgccttggc
     1201 gcaacaatac tagaccgtat acatagtctt caaattaata gcagtttgag cacctactct
     1261 ctcgtagact ctgttggaaa tacaaagaca tttgatgtag aacattctca tgttcgattt
     1321 ctgggaaacc tggtattgaa cctgtgggat tgtggtgggc aagacacctt catggaaaat
     1381 tatttcacta gccaacggga caacatcttc cgaaatgtgg aggttctgat ttatgtcttt
     1441 gatgtggaga gccgcgaact ggaaaaggac atgcactatt accaatcatg cctggaggcc
     1501 attctgcaga attctccaga tgccaaaata ttttgcttgg tacacaaaat ggatctggta
     1561 caggaggatc aacgggacct gatttttaaa gagcgagaag aagatttgag gcgtttgtct
     1621 cgcccattgg aatgttcttg tttccgaaca tctatctggg atgaaaccct ctataaggct
     1681 tggtccagca tagtttatca gctgattccc cagctgccta cactggagaa cctgctgaat
     1741 atctttatct ctaacagcgg catcgagaag gccttcctgt ttgacgtggt gagcaagatc
     1801 tacatcgcca ccgacagctc ccccgtggat atgcagtcct atgagctgtg ctgtgacatg
     1861 atcgacgtgg tcatcgacgt gagctgcatc tacggcctga aggaggacgg atccggatct
     1921 gcctatgata aggagagcat ggccatcatc aagctgaaca ataccacagt gctgtacctg
     1981 aaggaggtga ccaagttcct ggccctggtg tgcatcctgc gggaggagtc ctttgagaga
     2041 aagggcctga tcgactataa cttccactgt tttcggaagg ccatccacga ggtgttcgaa
     2101 gtgggcgtga caagccacag atcctgcggc caccagacct ccgcatcatc actgaaggca
     2161 ctgacccaca acggcacacc acgaaacgct atcctcgagt aggcggccgc taagtaagta
     2221 aggatcccca gcttggccgc catggcccaa cttgtttatt gcagcttata atggttacaa
     2281 ataaagcaat agcatcacaa atttcacaaa taaagcattt ttttcactgc attctagttg
     2341 tggtttgtcc aaactcatca atgtatctta tcatgtctgg atcgggaatt aattcggcgc
     2401 agcaccatgg cctgaaataa cctctgaaag aggaacttgg ttaggtacct tctgaggcgg
     2461 aaagaaccag ctgtggaatg tgtgtcagtt agggtgtgga aagtccccag gctccccagc
     2521 aggcagaagt atgcaaagca tgcatctcaa ttagtcagca accaggtgtg gaaagtcccc
     2581 aggctcccca gcaggcagaa gtatgcaaag catgcatctc aattagtcag caaccatagt
     2641 cccgccccta actccgccca tcccgcccct aactccgccc agttccgccc attctccgcc
     2701 ccatggctga ctaatttttt ttatttatgc agaggccgag gccgcctcgg cctctgagct
     2761 attccagaag tagtgaggag gcttttttgg aggcctaggc ttttgcaaaa agctgttaac
     2821 agcttggcac tggccgtcgt tttacaacgt cgtgactggg aaaaccctgg cgttacccaa
     2881 cttaatcgcc ttgcagcaca tccccctttc gccagctggc gtaatagcga agaggcccgc
     2941 accgatcgcc cttcccaaca gttgcgcagc ctgaatggcg aatggcgcct gatgcggtat
     3001 tttctcctta cgcatctgtg cggtatttca caccgcatan nnnnnnnnnn nnnnnnnnnn
     3061 nnnnnnnnnn nnnnnnnnnn nnnnnnnnnn nnnnnnnnnn nnnnnnnnnn nnnnnnnnnn
     3121 nnnnnnnnnn nnnnnnnnnn nnnnnnnnnn nnnnnnnnnn nnnnnnnnnn nnnnnnnnnn
     3181 ncnnnnnnnn nnnnnnnnnn nnnnnnnnnn nnnnnnnnnn nnnnnnnnnn nnnnnnnnnn
     3241 nnnnnnnnnn nnnnnnnnnn nnnnnnnnnn nnnnnnnnnn nnnnnnnnnn nnnnnnnnnn
     3301 nnnnnnnnnn nnnnnnnnnn nnncctttga cgttggagtc cacgttcttt aatagtggac
     3361 tcttgttcca aactggaaca acactcaacc ctatctcggg ctattctttt gatttataag
     3421 ggattttgcc gatttcggcc tattggttaa aaaatgagct gatttaacaa aaatttaacg
     3481 cgaattttaa caaaatatta acgtttacaa ttttatggtg cactctcagt acaatctgct
     3541 ctgatgccgc atagttaagc cagccccgac acccgccaac acccgctgac gcgccctgac
     3601 gggcttgtct gctcccggca tccgcttaca gacaagctgt gaccgtctcc gggagctgca
     3661 tgtgtcagag gttttcaccg tcatcaccga aacgcgcgag acgaaagggc ctcgtgatac
     3721 gcctattttt ataggttaat gtcatgataa taatggtttc ttagacgtca ggtggcactt
     3781 ttcggggaaa tgtgcgcgga acccctattt gtttattttt ctaaatacat tcaaatatgt
     3841 atccgctcat gagacaataa ccctgataaa tgcttcaata atattgaaaa aggaagagta
     3901 tgagtattca acatttccgt gtcgccctta ttcccttttt tgcggcattt tgccttcctg
     3961 tttttgctca cccagaaacg ctggtgaaag taaaagatgc tgaagatcag ttgggtgcac
     4021 gagtgggtta catcgaactg gatctcaaca gcggtaagat ccttgagagt tttcgccccg
     4081 aagaacgttt tccaatgatg agcactttta aagttctgct atgtggcgcg gtattatccc
     4141 gtattgacgc cgggcaagag caactcggtc gccgcataca ctattctcag aatgacttgg
     4201 ttgagtactc accagtcaca gaaaagcatc ttacggatgg catgacagta agagaattat
     4261 gcagtgctgc cataaccatg agtgataaca ctgcggccaa cttacttctg acaacgatcg
     4321 gaggaccgaa ggagctaacc gcttttttgc acaacatggg ggatcatgta actcgccttg
     4381 atcgttggga accggagctg aatgaagcca taccaaacga cgagcgtgac accacgatgc
     4441 ctgtagcaat ggcaacaacg ttgcgcaaac tattaactgg cgaactactt actctagctt
     4501 cccggcaaca attaatagac tggatggagg cggataaagt tgcaggacca cttctgcgct
     4561 cggcccttcc ggctggctgg tttattgctg ataaatctgg agccggtgag cgtgggtctc
     4621 gcggtatcat tgcagcactg gggccagatg gtaagccctc ccgtatcgta gttatctaca
     4681 cgacggggag tcaggcaact atggatgaac gaaatagaca gatcgctgag ataggtgcct
     4741 cactgattaa gcattggtaa ctgtcagacc aagtttactc atatatactt tagattgatt
     4801 taaaacttca tttttaattt aaaaggatct aggtgaagat cctttttgat aatctcatga
     4861 ccaaaatccc ttaacgtgag ttttcgttcc actgagcgtc agaccccgta gaaaagatca
     4921 aaggatcttc ttgagatcct ttttttctgc gcgtaatctg ctgcttgcaa acaaaaaaac
     4981 caccgctacc agcggtggtt tgtttgccgg atcaagagct accaactctt tttccgaagg
     5041 taactggctt cagcagagcg cagataccaa atactgttct tctagtgtag ccgtagttag
     5101 gccaccactt caagaactct gtagcaccgc ctacatacct cgctctgcta atcctgttac
     5161 cagtggctgc tgccagtggc gataagtcgt gtcttaccgg gttggactca agacgatagt
     5221 taccggataa ggcgcagcgg tcgggctgaa cggggggttc gtgcacacag cccagcttgg
     5281 agcgaacgac ctacaccgaa ctgagatacc tacagcgtga gctatgagaa agcgccacgc
     5341 ttcccgaagg gagaaaggcg gacaggtatc cggtaagcgg cagggtcgga acaggagagc
     5401 gcacgaggga gcttccaggg ggaaacgcct ggtatcttta tagtcctgtc gggtttcgcc
     5461 acctctgact tgagcgtcga tttttgtgat gctcgtcagg ggggcggagc ctatggaaaa
     5521 acgccagcaa cgcggccttt ttacggttcc tggccttttg ctggcctttt gctcacatgt
     5581 tctttcctgc gttatcccct gattctgtgg ataaccgtat taccgccttt gagtgagctg
     5641 ataccgctcg ccgcagccga acgaccgagc gcagcgagtc agtgagcgag gaagcggaag
     5701 agcgcccaat acgcaaaccg cctctccccg cgcgttggcc gattcattaa tgcagctggc
     5761 acgacaggtt tcccgactgg aaagcgggca gtgagcgcaa cgcaattaat gtgagttagc
     5821 tcactcatta ggcaccccag gctttacact ttatgcttcc ggctcgtatg ttgtgtggaa
     5881 ttgtgagcgg ataacaattt cacacaggaa acagctatga catgattacg aattaa
//
